Addgene plasmid #148499: pAc5.1C-no5UTR-Fluc-5BoxB-PolyA-HhR_AD
Purpose: Insect Expression of 5BoxB-PolyA-HhR
Depositing lab: Elisa Izaurralde. Depositing organization: Max Planck Institute for Developmental Biology. Publication: miRISC and the CCR4-NOT complex silence mRNA targets independently of 43S ribosomal scanning. Kuzuoglu-Ozturk D, Bhandari D, Huntzinger E, Fauser M, Helms S, Izaurralde E. EMBO J. 2016 Jun 1;35(11):1186-203. doi: 10.15252/embj.201592901. Epub 2016 Mar 23. PubMed 27009120.
Backbone
  Vector backbone: Unknown
  Vector type: Insect Expression
Growth in bacteria
  Bacterial resistance: Ampicillin, 100 μg/mL
  Growth temperature: 37°C
  Growth strain: DH5alpha
  Copy number: Low Copy
Gene/Insert
  Gene/Insert name: 5BoxB-PolyA-HhR
  Species: Other
  Cloning method: Unknown
Terms and licenses: Academic/Nonprofit Terms; Industry Terms: Not Available to Industry
Depositor comments: Plasmids from this collection were made available to the research community and donated after the lab closed. Please note that the sequence provided by the depositing laboratory may be theoretical/predicted or based on Sanger sequencing results. There may be discrepancies between sequencing results obtained by Addgene and the depositor sequence. If an Addgene verified sequence is not available, please contact before placing your order to request that our lab fully sequence the plasmid.
How to cite: pAc5.1C-no5UTR-Fluc-5BoxB-PolyA-HhR_AD was a gift from Elisa Izaurralde (Addgene plasmid # 148499 ; http://n2t.net/addgene:148499 ; RRID:Addgene_148499)
