[The description below was written by a language model from this plasmid's Addgene catalogue record and pLannotate feature annotations shown in this document.]
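Description:
pAc5.1C-no5UTR-Fluc-5BoxB-PolyA-HhR_AD is an insect-cell expression plasmid carrying a firefly luciferase tethering reporter. The catalogue lists the backbone as unknown, although the name and the annotated parts point to a pAc5.1-type vector. It is propagated in E. coli through a ColE1/pUC-type origin and selected with ampicillin via the β-lactamase gene and its own promoter. The record calls it low copy even though the annotated origin is of the high-copy class. A fragment of a tetracycline resistance gene is also annotated, but it is incomplete and should not be taken as a usable marker.

Expression is driven by the Drosophila melanogaster actin 5C promoter, which lies only a few bases upstream of the luciferase coding sequence. This fits the "no5UTR" label, implying a transcript with little or no 5′ leader. The 3′ UTR contains five boxB hairpins, the RNA elements bound by the λN peptide, so any protein fused to λN can be recruited artificially to the reporter mRNA. Further downstream is a hammerhead ribozyme from the tobacco ringspot virus satellite RNA. Going by the name, an encoded poly(A) stretch precedes this ribozyme, though it is not annotated in the feature table. Self-cleavage would then give a defined 3′ end independent of normal cleavage and polyadenylation. Short β-globin and reverse-oriented SV40 poly(A) fragments and a V5 tag sequence also appear in the 3′ region. The V5 sequence lies beyond the luciferase coding region and is probably a vector remnant rather than a functional tag.

The associated work concerns silencing by miRISC and the CCR4-NOT complex independently of 43S ribosomal scanning. The plasmid is therefore suited to λN-tethering assays in insect cells that measure how recruited factors affect translation and stability of the luciferase reporter.
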