Features (pLannotate 1.2.2; 15 found; start..end, strand, type, name):
     56..2487    +  promoter       Ac5 promoter: Drosophila melanogaster actin 5C promoter
   2493..4142    +  CDS            luciferase: firefly luciferase; luc
   4155..4182    +  polyA_signal   β-globin poly(A) (fragment): human β-globin polyadenylation signal
   4189..4207    +  protein_bind   boxB: λ N peptide binding site consisting of an RNA hairpin within the N-utliization (nut) site of the λ bacteriophage transcript (Tan and Frankel, 1995) λN peptide
   4231..4249    +  protein_bind   boxB: λ N peptide binding site consisting of an RNA hairpin within the N-utliization (nut) site of the λ bacteriophage transcript (Tan and Frankel, 1995) λN peptide
   4255..4273    +  protein_bind   boxB: λ N peptide binding site consisting of an RNA hairpin within the N-utliization (nut) site of the λ bacteriophage transcript (Tan and Frankel, 1995) λN peptide
   4313..4331    +  protein_bind   boxB: λ N peptide binding site consisting of an RNA hairpin within the N-utliization (nut) site of the λ bacteriophage transcript (Tan and Frankel, 1995) λN peptide
   4337..4355    +  protein_bind   boxB: λ N peptide binding site consisting of an RNA hairpin within the N-utliization (nut) site of the λ bacteriophage transcript (Tan and Frankel, 1995) λN peptide
   4391..4432    +  CDS            V5 tag: epitope tag from simian virus 5
   4532..4630    -  polyA_signal   SV40 poly(A) signal (fragment): SV40 polyadenylation signal
   4761..4812    +  misc_RNA       sTRSV HHRz: hammerhead ribozyme from the tobacco ringspot virus satellite RNA (Khvorova et al., 2003)
   4839..5287    +  CDS            TcR (fragment): tetracycline efflux protein; tet; confers resistance to tetracycline
   5333..5921    -  rep_origin     ori: high-copy-number ColE1/pMB1/pBR322/pUC origin of replication
   6092..6952    -  CDS            AmpR: β-lactamase; bla; confers resistance to ampicillin, carbenicillin, and related antibiotics
   6953..7057    -  promoter       AmpR promoter: bla
>Addgene plasmid #148499 | pAc5.1C-no5UTR-Fluc-5BoxB-PolyA-HhR_AD | depositor full sequence | sequence record 290947 | Full Sequence
CTTCAAGGAATTAATTCTATATTCTAAAAACACAAATGATACTTCTAAAAAAAATCATGAATGGCATCAA
CTCTGAATCAAATCTTTGCAGATGCACCTACTTCTCATTTCCACTGTCACATCATTTTTCCAGATCTCGC
TGCCTGTTATGTGGCCCACAAACCAAGACACGTTTTATGGCCATTAAAGCTGGCTGATCGTCGCCAAACA
CCAAATACATATCAATATGTACATTCGAGAAAGAAGCGATCAAAGAAGCGTCTTCGGGCGAGTAGGAGAA
TGCGGAGGAGAAGGAGAACGAGCTGATCTAGTATCTCTCCACAATCCAATGCCAACTGACCAACTGGCCA
TATTCGGAGCAATTTGAAGCCAATTTCCATCGCCTGGCGATCGCTCCATTCTTGGCTATATGTTTTTCAC
CGTTCCCGGGGCCATTTTCAAAGACTCGTCGGTAAGATAAGATTGTGTCACTCGCTGTCTCTCTTCATTT
GTCGAAGAATGCTGAGGAATTTCGCGATGACGTCGGCGAGTATTTTGAAGAATGAGAATAATTTGTATTT
ATACGAAAATCAGTTAGTGGAATTTTCTACAAAAACATGTTATCTATAGATAATTTTGTTGCAAAATATG
TTGACTATGACAAAGATTGTATGTATATACCTTTAATGTATTCTCATTTTCTTATGTATTTATAATGGCA
ATGATGATACTGATGATATTTTAAGATGATGCCAGACCACAGGCTGATTTCTGCGTCTTTTGCCGAACGC
AGTGCATGTGCGGTTGTTGTTTTTTGGAATAGTTTCAATTTTCGGACTGTCCGCTTTGATTTCAGTTTCT
TGGCTTATTCAAAAAGCAAAGTAAAGCCAAAAAAGCGAGATGGCAATACCAAATGCGGCAAAACGGTAGT
GGAAGGAAAGGGGTGCGGGGCAGCGGAAGGAAGGGTGGGGCGGGGCGTGGCGGGGTCTGTGGCTGGGCGC
GACGTCACCGACGTTGGAGCCACTCCTTTGACCATGTGTGCGTGTGTGTATTATTCGTGTCTCGCCACTC
GCCGGTTGTTTTTTTCTTTTTATCTCGCTCTCTCTAGCGCCATCTCGTACGCATGCTCAACGCACCGCAT
GTTGCCGTGTCCTTTATGCGTCATTTTGGCTCGAAATAGGCAATTATTTAAACAAAGATTAGTCAACGAA
AACGCTAAAATAAATAAGTCTACAATATGGTTACTTATTGCCATGTGTGTGCAGCCAACGATAGCAACAA
AAGCAACAACACAGTGGCTTTCCCTCTTTCACTTTTTGTTTGCAAGCGCGTGCGAGCAAGACGGCACGAC
CGGCAAACGCAATTACGCTGACAAAGAGCAGACGAAGTTTTGGCCGAAAAACATCAAGGCGCCTGATACG
AATGCATTTGCAATAACAATTGCGATATTTAATATTGTTTATGAAGCTGTTTGACTTCAAAACACACAAA
AAAAAAAATAAAACAAATTATTTGAAAGAGAATTAGGAATCGGACAGCTTATCGTTACGGGCTAACAGCA
CACCGAGACGAAATAGCTTACCTGACGTCACAGCCTCTGGAAGAACTGCCGCCAAGCAGAGAGAGAGAGA
AAAAGAGGGAGAGCAGCTTAGACCGCATGTGCTTGTGTGTGAGGCGTCTCTCTCTTCGTCTCCTGTTTGC
GCAAACGCATAGACTGCACTGAGAAAATCGATTACCTATTTTTTATGAATGAATATTTGCACTATTACTA
TTCAAAACTATTAAGATAGCAATCACATTCAATAGCCAAATACTATACCACCTGAGCGATGCAACGAAAT
GATCAATTTGAGCAAAAATGCTGCATATTTAGGACGGCATCATTATAGAAATGCTTCTTGCTGTGTACTT
TTCTCTCGTCTGGCAGCTGTTTCGCCGTTATTGTTAAAACCGGCTTAAGTTAGGTGTGTTTTCTACGACT
AGTGATGCCCCTACTAGAAGATGTGTGTTGCACAAATGTCCCTGAATAACCAATTTGAAGTGCAGATAGC
AGTAAACGTAAGCTAATATGAATATTATTTAACTGTAATGTTTTAATATCGCTGGACATTACTAATAAAC
CCACTATAAACACATGTACATATGTATGTTTTGGCATACAATGAGTAGTTGGGGAAAAAATGTGTAAAAG
CACCGTGACCATCACAGCATAAAGATAACCAGCTGAAGTATCGAATATGAGTAACCCCCAAATTGAATCA
CATGCCGCAACTGATAGGACCCATGGAAGTACACTCTTCATGGCGATATACAAGACACACACAAGCACGA
ACACCCAGTTGCGGAGGAAATTCTCCGTAAATGAAAACCCAATCGGCGAACAATTCATACCCATATATGG
TAAAAGTTTTGAACGCGACTTGAGAGCGGAGAGCATTGCGGCTGATAAGGTTTTAGCGCTAAGCGGGCTT
TATAAAACGGGCTGCGGGACCAGTTTTCATATCACTATGGCCGAAGACGCCAAAAACATAAAGAAAGGCC
CGGCACCATTCTATCCACTAGAGGATGGAACCGCTGGAGAGCAACTGCATAAGGCTATGAAGAGATACGC
CCTGGTTCCTGGAACAATTGCTTTTACAGATGCACATATCGAGGTGAACATCACGTACGCGGAATACTTC
GAAATGTCCGTTCGGTTGGCAGAAGCTATGAAACGATATGGGCTGAATACAAATCACAGAATCGTCGTAT
GCAGTGAAAACTCTCTTCAATTCTTTATGCCGGTGTTGGGCGCGTTATTTATCGGAGTTGCAGTTGCGCC
CGCGAACGACATTTATAATGAACGTGAATTGCTCAACAGTATGAACATTTCGCAGCCTACCGTAGTGTTT
GTTTCCAAAAAGGGGTTGCAAAAAATTTTGAACGTGCAAAAAAAATTACCAATAATCCAGAAAATTATTA
TCATGGATTCTAAAACGGATTACCAGGGATTTCAGTCGATGTACACGTTCGTCACATCTCATCTACCTCC
CGGTTTTAATGAATACGATTTTGTACCAGAGTCCTTTGATCGTGACAAAACAATTGCACTGATAATGAAC
TCCTCTGGATCTACTGGGTTACCTAAGGGTGTGGCCCTTCCGCATAGAACTGCCTGCGTCAGATTCTCGC
ATGCCAGAGATCCTATTTTTGGCAATCAAATCATTCCGGATACTGCGATTTTAAGTGTTGTTCCATTCCA
TCACGGTTTTGGAATGTTTACTACACTCGGATATTTGATATGTGGATTTCGAGTCGTCTTAATGTATAGA
TTTGAAGAAGAGCTGTTTTTACGATCCCTTCAGGATTACAAAATTCAAAGTGCGTTGCTAGTACCAACCC
TATTTTCATTCTTCGCCAAAAGCACTCTGATTGACAAATACGATTTATCTAATTTACACGAAATTGCTTC
TGGGGGCGCACCTCTTTCGAAAGAAGTCGGGGAAGCGGTTGCAAAACGCTTCCATCTTCCAGGGATACGA
CAAGGATATGGGCTCACTGAGACTACATCAGCTATTCTGATTACACCCGAGGGGGATGATAAACCGGGCG
CGGTCGGTAAAGTTGTTCCATTTTTTGAAGCGAAGGTTGTGGATCTGGATACCGGGAAAACGCTGGGCGT
TAATCAGAGAGGCGAATTATGTGTCAGAGGACCTATGATTATGTCCGGTTATGTAAACAATCCGGAAGCG
ACCAACGCCTTGATTGACAAGGATGGATGGCTACATTCTGGAGACATAGCTTACTGGGACGAAGACGAAC
ACTTCTTCATAGTTGACCGCTTGAAGTCTTTAATTAAATACAAAGGGTATCAGGTGGCCCCCGCTGAATT
GGAATCGATATTGTTACAACACCCCAACATCTTCGACGCGGGCGTGGCAGGTCTTCCCGACGATGACGCC
GGTGAACTTCCCGCCGCCGTTGTTGTTTTGGAGCACGGAAAGACGATGACGGAAAAAGAGATCGTGGATT
ACGTCGCCAGTCAAGTAACAACCGCGAAAAAGTTGCGCGGAGGAGTTGTGTTTGTGGACGAAGTACCGAA
AGGTCTTACCGGAAAACTCGACGCAAGAAAAATCAGAGAGATCCTCATAAAGGCCAAGAAGGGCGGAAAG
TCCAAATTGTAAGAATTCGCTAGCTTCCCTAAGTCCAACTACCAAACTGGGGATTCCTGGGCCCTGAAGA
AGGGCCCCTCGACTAGTCCAAATACAAACTGGGCCCTGAAGAAGGGCCCATATAGGGCCCTGAAGAAGGG
CCCTATCGAGGATATTATCTCGACTAAGTCCAACTACAAACTGGGCCCTGAAGAAGGGCCCATATAGGGC
CCTGAAGAAGGGCCCTATCGAGGATATTATCTCGAGGTCACCCATTCGAAGGTAAGCCTATCCCTAACCC
TCTCCTCGGTCTCGATTCTACGCGTACCGGTCATCATCACCATCACCATTGAGTTTAAACCCGCTGATCA
GCCTCGACTGTGCCTTCTAAGGCCTGAGCTCGCTGATCAGCCTCGATCGAGGATCCAGACATGATAAGAT
ACATTGATGAGTTTGGACAAACCACAACTAGAATGCAGTGAAAAAAATGCTTTATTTGTGAAATTTGTGA
TGCTATTGCTGCGGCCGCATACAAAGGATCTGGCTGCTAAAAAAAAAAAAAAAAAAAAAAAAAAAAAAAA
AAAAAAAAAAAAAAAAAAAAAAAAAAAAAAAAAAAAAAAAAAAAAAAAAAAAAAAAAAAAAAAAACCCCC
CCTGTCACCGGATGTGTTTTCCGGTCTGATGAGTCCGTGAGGACGAAACAGGGAATTCGATATCAAGCTT
ATCGATACCGTCGACCGATGCCCTTGAGAGCCTTCAACCCAGTCAGCTCCTTCCGGTGGGCGCGGGGCAT
GACTATCGTCGCCGCACTTATGACTGTCTTCTTTATCATGCAACTCGTAGGACAGGTGCCGGCAGCGCTC
TGGGTCATTTTCGGCGAGGACCGCTTTCGCTGGAGCGCGACGATGATCGGCCTGTCGCTTGCGGTATTCG
GAATCTTGCACGCCCTCGCTCAAGCCTTCGTCACTGGTCCCGCCACCAAACGTTTCGGCGAGAAGCAGGC
CATTATCGCCGGCATGGCGGCCGACGCGCTGGGCTACGTCTTGCTGGCGTTCGCGACGCGAGGCTGGATG
GCCTTCCCCATTATGATTCTTCTCGCTTCCGGCGGCATCGGGATGCCCGCGTTGCAGGCCATGCTGTCCA
GGCAGGTAGATGACGACCATCAGGGACAGCTTCAAGGCCAGCAAAAGGCCAGGAACCGTAAAAAGGCCGC
GTTGCTGGCGTTTTTCCATAGGCTCCGCCCCCCTGACGAGCATCACAAAAATCGACGCTCAAGTCAGAGG
TGGCGAAACCCGACAGGACTATAAAGATACCAGGCGTTTCCCCCTGGAAGCTCCCTCGTGCGCTCTCCTG
TTCCGACCCTGCCGCTTACCGGATACCTGTCCGCCTTTCTCCCTTCGGGAAGCGTGGCGCTTTCTCAATG
CTCACGCTGTAGGTATCTCAGTTCGGTGTAGGTCGTTCGCTCCAAGCTGGGCTGTGTGCACGAACCCCCC
GTTCAGCCCGACCGCTGCGCCTTATCCGGTAACTATCGTCTTGAGTCCAACCCGGTAAGACACGACTTAT
CGCCACTGGCAGCAGCCACTGGTAACAGGATTAGCAGAGCGAGGTATGTAGGCGGTGCTACAGAGTTCTT
GAAGTGGTGGCCTAACTACGGCTACACTAGAAGGACAGTATTTGGTATCTGCGCTCTGCTGAAGCCAGTT
ACCTTCGGAAAAAGAGTTGGTAGCTCTTGATCCGGCAAACAAACCACCGCTGGTAGCGGTGGTTTTTTTG
TTTGCAAGCAGCAGATTACGCGCAGAAAAAAAGGATCTCAAGAAGATCCTTTGATCTTTTCTACGGGGTC
TGACGCTCAGTGGAACGAAAACTCACGTTAAGGGATTTTGGTCATGAGATTATCAAAAAGGATCTTCACC
TAGATCCTTTTAAATTAAAAATGAAGTTTTAAATCAATCTAAAGTATATATGAGTAAACTTGGTCTGACA
GTTACCAATGCTTAATCAGTGAGGCACCTATCTCAGCGATCTGTCTATTTCGTTCATCCATAGTTGCCTG
ACTCCCCGTCGTGTAGATAACTACGATACGGGAGGGCTTACCATCTGGCCCCAGTGCTGCAATGATACCG
CGAGACCCACGCTCACCGGCTCCAGATTTATCAGCAATAAACCAGCCAGCCGGAAGGGCCGAGCGCAGAA
GTGGTCCTGCAACTTTATCCGCCTCCATCCAGTCTATTAATTGTTGCCGGGAAGCTAGAGTAAGTAGTTC
GCCAGTTAATAGTTTGCGCAACGTTGTTGCCATTGCTGCAGGCATCGTGGTGTCACGCTCGTCGTTTGGT
ATGGCTTCATTCAGCTCCGGTTCCCAACGATCAAGGCGAGTTACATGATCCCCCATGTTGTGCAAAAAAG
CGGTTAGCTCCTTCGGTCCTCCGATCGTTGTCAGAAGTAAGTTGGCCGCAGTGTTATCACTCATGGTTAT
GGCAGCACTGCATAATTCTCTTACTGTCATGCCATCCGTAAGATGCTTTTCTGTGACTGGTGAGTACTCA
ACCAAGTCATTCTGAGAATAGTGTATGCGGCGACCGAGTTGCTCTTGCCCGGCGTCAACACGGGATAATA
CCGCGCCACATAGCAGAACTTTAAAAGTGCTCATCATTGGAAAACGTTCTTCGGGGCGAAAACTCTCAAG
GATCTTACCGCTGTTGAGATCCAGTTCGATGTAACCCACTCGTGCACCCAACTGATCTTCAGCATCTTTT
ACTTTCACCAGCGTTTCTGGGTGAGCAAAAACAGGAAGGCAAAATGCCGCAAAAAAGGGAATAAGGGCGA
CACGGAAATGTTGAATACTCATACTCTTCCTTTTTCAATATTATTGAAGCATTTATCAGGGTTATTGTCT
CATGAGCGGATACATATTTGAATGTATTTAGAAAAATAAACAAATAGGGGTTCCGCGCACATTTCCCCGA
AAAGTGCCACCTGACGTCTAAGAAACCATTATTATCATGACATTAACCTATAAAAATAGGCGTATCACGA
GGCCCTTTCGT
